Addgene plasmid #138684: pLenti-Puro-sgAMPKa1
Purpose: Expresses a human AMPKa1-targeting sgRNA and Cas9
Depositing lab: Reuben Shaw. Depositing organization: Salk Institute for Biological Studies. Publication: The AMPK-Related Kinases SIK1 and SIK3 Mediate Key Tumor-Suppressive Effects of LKB1 in NSCLC. Hollstein PE, Eichner LJ, Brun SN, Kamireddy A, Svensson RU, Vera LI, Ross DS, Rymoff TJ, Hutchins A, Galvez HM, Williams AE, Shokhirev MN, Screaton RA, Berdeaux R, Shaw RJ. Cancer Discov. 2019 Nov;9(11):1606-1627. doi: 10.1158/2159-8290.CD-18-1261. Epub 2019 Jul 26. PubMed 31350328.
Backbone
  Vector backbone: pLentiCRISPR v2
  Vector type: Lentiviral
Growth in bacteria
  Bacterial resistance: Ampicillin, 100 μg/mL
  Growth temperature: 37°C
  Growth strain: NEB Stable
  Copy number: High Copy
Gene/Insert
  Gene/Insert name: sgAMPKa1 human
  gRNA/shRNA sequence: CTG G TG TG G ATTATTG TCAC
  Species: H. sapiens (human)
  Entrez Gene: PRKAA1 (a.k.a. AMPK, AMPK alpha 1, AMPKa1)
  Promoter: hU6
  Cloning method: Restriction Enzyme; 5′ cloning site unknown (unknown if destroyed)
Terms and licenses: Academic/Nonprofit Terms; Industry Terms: Not Available to Industry
How to cite: pLenti-Puro-sgAMPKa1 was a gift from Reuben Shaw (Addgene plasmid # 138684 ; http://n2t.net/addgene:138684 ; RRID:Addgene_138684)
