[The description below was written by a language model from this plasmid's Addgene catalogue record and pLannotate feature annotations shown in this document.]
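Description:
pLenti-Puro-sgAMPKa1 is an all-in-one lentiviral CRISPR/Cas9 vector built on the pLentiCRISPR v2 backbone, carrying a single guide RNA directed against human PRKAA1, the gene encoding the AMPK alpha 1 catalytic subunit. The 13,013 nt plasmid is propagated in E. coli through a high-copy ColE1/pUC-type origin with ampicillin selection (AmpR). An f1 origin and an SV40/EM7-driven bleomycin/Zeocin resistance cassette also sit in the backbone, outside the packaged viral region.

The transfer cassette has the layout of a self-inactivating HIV-1 vector. A CMV enhancer/promoter fused to a truncated 5' LTR drives genomic RNA production in packaging cells. It is followed by the Ψ packaging signal, a gag fragment, the Rev response element for Rev-dependent nuclear export, and the cPPT/CTS, which aids nuclear import. The cassette ends in a ΔU3 3' LTR that inactivates LTR promoter activity after integration.

Between these elements lie two expression units. A human U6 RNA polymerase III promoter transcribes the AMPKa1-targeting spacer fused to the Streptococcus pyogenes gRNA scaffold. An EF-1α core promoter drives S. pyogenes Cas9, followed on the same strand by a puromycin N-acetyltransferase coding sequence. The element linking Cas9 to the puromycin marker is not annotated in the feature table. A WPRE downstream enhances transcript expression.

Transduced mammalian cells can therefore be selected with puromycin while expressing both nuclease and guide, allowing disruption of PRKAA1. The associated publication concerns AMPK-related kinases as mediators of LKB1 tumour suppression in non-small cell lung cancer.
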