Features (pLannotate 1.2.2; 33 found; start..end, strand, type, name):
    217..397     +  LTR            5' LTR (truncated): truncated 5' long terminal repeat (LTR) from HIV-1
    444..569     +  misc_feature   HIV-1 Ψ: packaging signal of human immunodeficiency virus type 1
    553..916     +  CDS            HIV-1 gag (fragment): gag protein from human immunodeficiency virus 1; gag
   1062..1295    +  misc_feature   RRE: The Rev response element (RRE) of HIV-1 allows for Rev-dependent mRNA export from the nucleus to the cytoplasm.
   1672..1772    +  CDS            Rev (fragment): human immunodeficiency virus 1 (HIV-1) Rev protein; rev; enhances nuclear export of unspliced and incompletely spliced viral mRNAs
   1822..1939    +  misc_feature   cPPT/CTS: central polypurine tract and central termination sequence of HIV-1
   1990..2230    +  promoter       U6 promoter: RNA polymerase III promoter for human U6 snRNA
   2260..2335    +  misc_RNA       gRNA scaffold: guide RNA scaffold for the Streptococcus pyogenes CRISPR/Cas9 system
   2353..2371    +  CDS            small t antigen (fragment): SV40 (simian virus 40) small t antigen
   2397..2608    +  promoter       EF-1α core promoter: core promoter for human elongation factor EF-1α
   2633..6736    +  CDS            Cas9: Cas9 (Csn1) endonuclease from the Streptococcus pyogenes Type II CRISPR/Cas system generates RNA-guided double strand breaks in DNA
   6874..7471    +  CDS            PuroR (fragment): puromycin N-acetyltransferase; pac from Streptomyces; confers resistance to puromycin
   7487..8075    +  misc_feature   WPRE: woodchuck hepatitis virus posttranscriptional regulatory element
   8126..8145    +  misc_feature   cPPT/CTS (fragment): central polypurine tract and central termination sequence of HIV-1
   8147..8380    +  LTR            3' LTR (ΔU3): self-inactivating 3' long terminal repeat (LTR) from HIV-1
   8412..8636    +  polyA_signal   bGH poly(A) signal: bovine growth hormone polyadenylation signal
   8640..8661    +  promoter       SV40 promoter (fragment): SV40 enhancer and early promoter
   8682..9110    +  rep_origin     f1 ori (sequence partly withheld): f1 bacteriophage origin of replication; arrow indicates direction of (+) strand synthesis
   9124..9453    +  promoter       SV40 promoter: SV40 enhancer and early promoter
   9501..9548    +  promoter       EM7 promoter: synthetic bacterial promoter&nbsp
   9567..9941    +  CDS            BleoR: antibiotic-binding protein; Sh ble from Streptoalloteichus hindustanus; confers resistance to bleomycin, phleomycin, and Zeocin™
   9951..10076   +  CDS            ble (fragment): BLE_KLEPN - Experimental evidence at protein level: Swiss-Prot protein existence level 1. Binding protein with a strong affinity to the bleomycin family of antibiotics. Binds to CL990; an antimitotic-antibiotic compound. From Klebsiella pneumoniae.
  10071..10192   +  polyA_signal   SV40 poly(A) signal: SV40 polyadenylation signal
  10263..10285   -  protein_bind   lac operator (fragment): The lac repressor binds to the lac operator to inhibit transcription in E. coli. This inhibition can be relieved by adding lactose or isopropyl-β-D-thiogalactopyranoside (IPTG). lac repressor encoded by lacI
  10289..10319   -  promoter       lac promoter: promoter for the E. coli lac operon
  10334..10355   -  protein_bind   CAP binding site: CAP binding activates transcription in the presence of cAMP. E. coli catabolite activator protein
  10368..10460   -  CDS            lacI (fragment): lac repressor; lacI; The lac repressor binds to the lac operator to inhibit transcription in E. coli. This inhibition can be relieved by adding lactose or isopropyl-β-D-thiogalactopyranoside (IPTG).
  10643..11231   -  rep_origin     ori: high-copy-number ColE1/pMB1/pBR322/pUC origin of replication
  11402..12262   -  CDS            AmpR: β-lactamase; bla; confers resistance to ampicillin, carbenicillin, and related antibiotics
  12263..12367   -  promoter       AmpR promoter: bla
  12426..12478   -  misc_feature   bom (fragment): basis of mobility region from pBR322
  12633..13012   +  enhancer       CMV enhancer: human cytomegalovirus immediate early enhancer
  13013..199     +  promoter       CMV promoter (across the origin): human cytomegalovirus (CMV) immediate early promoter
>Addgene plasmid #138684 | pLenti-Puro-sgAMPKa1 | addgene full sequence | sequence record 273081 | Addgene NGS Result
TGATGCGGTTTTGGCAGTACATCAATGGGCGTGGATAGCGGTTTGACTCACGGGGATTTCCAAGTCTCCA
CCCCATTGACGTCAATGGGAGTTTGTTTTGGCACCAAAATCAACGGGACTTTCCAAAATGTCGTAACAAC
TCCGCCCCATTGACGCAAATGGGCGGTAGGCGTGTACGGTGGGAGGTCTATATAAGCAGCGCGTTTTGCC
TGTACTGGGTCTCTCTGGTTAGACCAGATCTGAGCCTGGGAGCTCTCTGGCTAACTAGGGAACCCACTGC
TTAAGCCTCAATAAAGCTTGCCTTGAGTGCTTCAAGTAGTGTGTGCCCGTCTGTTGTGTGACTCTGGTAA
CTAGAGATCCCTCAGACCCTTTTAGTCAGTGTGGAAAATCTCTAGCAGTGGCGCCCGAACAGGGACTTGA
AAGCGAAAGGGAAACCAGAGGAGCTCTCTCGACGCAGGACTCGGCTTGCTGAAGCGCGCACGGCAAGAGG
CGAGGGGCGGCGACTGGTGAGTACGCCAAAAATTTTGACTAGCGGAGGCTAGAAGGAGAGAGATGGGTGC
GAGAGCGTCAGTATTAAGCGGGGGAGAATTAGATCGCGATGGGAAAAAATTCGGTTAAGGCCAGGGGGAA
AGAAAAAATATAAATTAAAACATATAGTATGGGCAAGCAGGGAGCTAGAACGATTCGCAGTTAATCCTGG
CCTGTTAGAAACATCAGAAGGCTGTAGACAAATACTGGGACAGCTACAACCATCCCTTCAGACAGGATCA
GAAGAACTTAGATCATTATATAATACAGTAGCAACCCTCTATTGTGTGCATCAAAGGATAGAGATAAAAG
ACACCAAGGAAGCTTTAGACAAGATAGAGGAAGAGCAAAACAAAAGTAAGACCACCGCACAGCAAGCGGC
CGCTGATCTTCAGACCTGGAGGAGGAGATATGAGGGACAATTGGAGAAGTGAATTATATAAATATAAAGT
AGTAAAAATTGAACCATTAGGAGTAGCACCCACCAAGGCAAAGAGAAGAGTGGTGCAGAGAGAAAAAAGA
GCAGTGGGAATAGGAGCTTTGTTCCTTGGGTTCTTGGGAGCAGCAGGAAGCACTATGGGCGCAGCGTCAA
TGACGCTGACGGTACAGGCCAGACAATTATTGTCTGGTATAGTGCAGCAGCAGAACAATTTGCTGAGGGC
TATTGAGGCGCAACAGCATCTGTTGCAACTCACAGTCTGGGGCATCAAGCAGCTCCAGGCAAGAATCCTG
GCTGTGGAAAGATACCTAAAGGATCAACAGCTCCTGGGGATTTGGGGTTGCTCTGGAAAACTCATTTGCA
CCACTGCTGTGCCTTGGAATGCTAGTTGGAGTAATAAATCTCTGGAACAGATTTGGAATCACACGACCTG
GATGGAGTGGGACAGAGAAATTAACAATTACACAAGCTTAATACACTCCTTAATTGAAGAATCGCAAAAC
CAGCAAGAAAAGAATGAACAAGAATTATTGGAATTAGATAAATGGGCAAGTTTGTGGAATTGGTTTAACA
TAACAAATTGGCTGTGGTATATAAAATTATTCATAATGATAGTAGGAGGCTTGGTAGGTTTAAGAATAGT
TTTTGCTGTACTTTCTATAGTGAATAGAGTTAGGCAGGGATATTCACCATTATCGTTTCAGACCCACCTC
CCAACCCCGAGGGGACCCGACAGGCCCGAAGGAATAGAAGAAGAAGGTGGAGAGAGAGACAGAGACAGAT
CCATTCGATTAGTGAACGGATCGGCACTGCGTGCGCCAATTCTGCAGACAAATGGCAGTATTCATCCACA
ATTTTAAAAGAAAAGGGGGGATTGGGGGGTACAGTGCAGGGGAAAGAATAGTAGACATAATAGCAACAGA
CATACAAACTAAAGAATTACAAAAACAAATTACAAAAATTCAAAATTTTCGGGTTTATTACAGGGACAGC
AGAGATCCAGTTTGGTTAATTAAGGTACCGAGGGCCTATTTCCCATGATTCCTTCATATTTGCATATACG
ATACAAGGCTGTTAGAGAGATAATTAGAATTAATTTGACTGTAAACACAAAGATATTAGTACAAAATACG
TGACGTAGAAAGTAATAATTTCTTGGGTAGTTTGCAGTTTTAAAATTATGTTTTAAAATGGACTATCATA
TGCTTACCGTAACTTGAAAGTATTTCGATTTCTTGGCTTTATATATCTTGTGGAAAGGACGAAACACCGC
TGGTGTGGATTATTGTCACGTTTTAGAGCTAGAAATAGCAAGTTAAAATAAGGCTAGTCCGTTATCAACT
TGAAAAAGTGGCACCGAGTCGGTGCTTTTTTGAATTCGCTAGCTAGGTCTTGAAAGGAGTGGGAATTGGC
TCCGGTGCCCGTCAGTGGGCAGAGCGCACATCGCCCACAGTCCCCGAGAAGTTGGGGGGAGGGGTCGGCA
ATTGATCCGGTGCCTAGAGAAGGTGGCGCGGGGTAAACTGGGAAAGTGATGTCGTGTACTGGCTCCGCCT
TTTTCCCGAGGGTGGGGGAGAACCGTATATAAGTGCAGTAGTCGCCGTGAACGTTCTTTTTCGCAACGGG
TTTGCCGCCAGAACACAGGACCGGTTCTAGAGCGCTGCCACCATGGACAAGAAGTACAGCATCGGCCTGG
ACATCGGCACCAACTCTGTGGGCTGGGCCGTGATCACCGACGAGTACAAGGTGCCCAGCAAGAAATTCAA
GGTGCTGGGCAACACCGACCGGCACAGCATCAAGAAGAACCTGATCGGAGCCCTGCTGTTCGACAGCGGC
GAAACAGCCGAGGCCACCCGGCTGAAGAGAACCGCCAGAAGAAGATACACCAGACGGAAGAACCGGATCT
GCTATCTGCAAGAGATCTTCAGCAACGAGATGGCCAAGGTGGACGACAGCTTCTTCCACAGACTGGAAGA
GTCCTTCCTGGTGGAAGAGGATAAGAAGCACGAGCGGCACCCCATCTTCGGCAACATCGTGGACGAGGTG
GCCTACCACGAGAAGTACCCCACCATCTACCACCTGAGAAAGAAACTGGTGGACAGCACCGACAAGGCCG
ACCTGCGGCTGATCTATCTGGCCCTGGCCCACATGATCAAGTTCCGGGGCCACTTCCTGATCGAGGGCGA
CCTGAACCCCGACAACAGCGACGTGGACAAGCTGTTCATCCAGCTGGTGCAGACCTACAACCAGCTGTTC
GAGGAAAACCCCATCAACGCCAGCGGCGTGGACGCCAAGGCCATCCTGTCTGCCAGACTGAGCAAGAGCA
GACGGCTGGAAAATCTGATCGCCCAGCTGCCCGGCGAGAAGAAGAATGGCCTGTTCGGAAACCTGATTGC
CCTGAGCCTGGGCCTGACCCCCAACTTCAAGAGCAACTTCGACCTGGCCGAGGATGCCAAACTGCAGCTG
AGCAAGGACACCTACGACGACGACCTGGACAACCTGCTGGCCCAGATCGGCGACCAGTACGCCGACCTGT
TTCTGGCCGCCAAGAACCTGTCCGACGCCATCCTGCTGAGCGACATCCTGAGAGTGAACACCGAGATCAC
CAAGGCCCCCCTGAGCGCCTCTATGATCAAGAGATACGACGAGCACCACCAGGACCTGACCCTGCTGAAA
GCTCTCGTGCGGCAGCAGCTGCCTGAGAAGTACAAAGAGATTTTCTTCGACCAGAGCAAGAACGGCTACG
CCGGCTACATTGACGGCGGAGCCAGCCAGGAAGAGTTCTACAAGTTCATCAAGCCCATCCTGGAAAAGAT
GGACGGCACCGAGGAACTGCTCGTGAAGCTGAACAGAGAGGACCTGCTGCGGAAGCAGCGGACCTTCGAC
AACGGCAGCATCCCCCACCAGATCCACCTGGGAGAGCTGCACGCCATTCTGCGGCGGCAGGAAGATTTTT
ACCCATTCCTGAAGGACAACCGGGAAAAGATCGAGAAGATCCTGACCTTCCGCATCCCCTACTACGTGGG
CCCTCTGGCCAGGGGAAACAGCAGATTCGCCTGGATGACCAGAAAGAGCGAGGAAACCATCACCCCCTGG
AACTTCGAGGAAGTGGTGGACAAGGGCGCTTCCGCCCAGAGCTTCATCGAGCGGATGACCAACTTCGATA
AGAACCTGCCCAACGAGAAGGTGCTGCCCAAGCACAGCCTGCTGTACGAGTACTTCACCGTGTATAACGA
GCTGACCAAAGTGAAATACGTGACCGAGGGAATGAGAAAGCCCGCCTTCCTGAGCGGCGAGCAGAAAAAG
GCCATCGTGGACCTGCTGTTCAAGACCAACCGGAAAGTGACCGTGAAGCAGCTGAAAGAGGACTACTTCA
AGAAAATCGAGTGCTTCGACTCCGTGGAAATCTCCGGCGTGGAAGATCGGTTCAACGCCTCCCTGGGCAC
ATACCACGATCTGCTGAAAATTATCAAGGACAAGGACTTCCTGGACAATGAGGAAAACGAGGACATTCTG
GAAGATATCGTGCTGACCCTGACACTGTTTGAGGACAGAGAGATGATCGAGGAACGGCTGAAAACCTATG
CCCACCTGTTCGACGACAAAGTGATGAAGCAGCTGAAGCGGCGGAGATACACCGGCTGGGGCAGGCTGAG
CCGGAAGCTGATCAACGGCATCCGGGACAAGCAGTCCGGCAAGACAATCCTGGATTTCCTGAAGTCCGAC
GGCTTCGCCAACAGAAACTTCATGCAGCTGATCCACGACGACAGCCTGACCTTTAAAGAGGACATCCAGA
AAGCCCAGGTGTCCGGCCAGGGCGATAGCCTGCACGAGCACATTGCCAATCTGGCCGGCAGCCCCGCCAT
TAAGAAGGGCATCCTGCAGACAGTGAAGGTGGTGGACGAGCTCGTGAAAGTGATGGGCCGGCACAAGCCC
GAGAACATCGTGATCGAAATGGCCAGAGAGAACCAGACCACCCAGAAGGGACAGAAGAACAGCCGCGAGA
GAATGAAGCGGATCGAAGAGGGCATCAAAGAGCTGGGCAGCCAGATCCTGAAAGAACACCCCGTGGAAAA
CACCCAGCTGCAGAACGAGAAGCTGTACCTGTACTACCTGCAGAATGGGCGGGATATGTACGTGGACCAG
GAACTGGACATCAACCGGCTGTCCGACTACGATGTGGACCATATCGTGCCTCAGAGCTTTCTGAAGGACG
ACTCCATCGACAACAAGGTGCTGACCAGAAGCGACAAGAACCGGGGCAAGAGCGACAACGTGCCCTCCGA
AGAGGTCGTGAAGAAGATGAAGAACTACTGGCGGCAGCTGCTGAACGCCAAGCTGATTACCCAGAGAAAG
TTCGACAATCTGACCAAGGCCGAGAGAGGCGGCCTGAGCGAACTGGATAAGGCCGGCTTCATCAAGAGAC
AGCTGGTGGAAACCCGGCAGATCACAAAGCACGTGGCACAGATCCTGGACTCCCGGATGAACACTAAGTA
CGACGAGAATGACAAGCTGATCCGGGAAGTGAAAGTGATCACCCTGAAGTCCAAGCTGGTGTCCGATTTC
CGGAAGGATTTCCAGTTTTACAAAGTGCGCGAGATCAACAACTACCACCACGCCCACGACGCCTACCTGA
ACGCCGTCGTGGGAACCGCCCTGATCAAAAAGTACCCTAAGCTGGAAAGCGAGTTCGTGTACGGCGACTA
CAAGGTGTACGACGTGCGGAAGATGATCGCCAAGAGCGAGCAGGAAATCGGCAAGGCTACCGCCAAGTAC
TTCTTCTACAGCAACATCATGAACTTTTTCAAGACCGAGATTACCCTGGCCAACGGCGAGATCCGGAAGC
GGCCTCTGATCGAGACAAACGGCGAAACCGGGGAGATCGTGTGGGATAAGGGCCGGGATTTTGCCACCGT
GCGGAAAGTGCTGAGCATGCCCCAAGTGAATATCGTGAAAAAGACCGAGGTGCAGACAGGCGGCTTCAGC
AAAGAGTCTATCCTGCCCAAGAGGAACAGCGATAAGCTGATCGCCAGAAAGAAGGACTGGGACCCTAAGA
AGTACGGCGGCTTCGACAGCCCCACCGTGGCCTATTCTGTGCTGGTGGTGGCCAAAGTGGAAAAGGGCAA
GTCCAAGAAACTGAAGAGTGTGAAAGAGCTGCTGGGGATCACCATCATGGAAAGAAGCAGCTTCGAGAAG
AATCCCATCGACTTTCTGGAAGCCAAGGGCTACAAAGAAGTGAAAAAGGACCTGATCATCAAGCTGCCTA
AGTACTCCCTGTTCGAGCTGGAAAACGGCCGGAAGAGAATGCTGGCCTCTGCCGGCGAACTGCAGAAGGG
AAACGAACTGGCCCTGCCCTCCAAATATGTGAACTTCCTGTACCTGGCCAGCCACTATGAGAAGCTGAAG
GGCTCCCCCGAGGATAATGAGCAGAAACAGCTGTTTGTGGAACAGCACAAGCACTACCTGGACGAGATCA
TCGAGCAGATCAGCGAGTTCTCCAAGAGAGTGATCCTGGCCGACGCTAATCTGGACAAAGTGCTGTCCGC
CTACAACAAGCACCGGGATAAGCCCATCAGAGAGCAGGCCGAGAATATCATCCACCTGTTTACCCTGACC
AATCTGGGAGCCCCTGCCGCCTTCAAGTACTTTGACACCACCATCGACCGGAAGAGGTACACCAGCACCA
AAGAGGTGCTGGACGCCACCCTGATCCACCAGAGCATCACCGGCCTGTACGAGACACGGATCGACCTGTC
TCAGCTGGGAGGCGACAAGCGACCTGCCGCCACAAAGAAGGCTGGACAGGCTAAGAAGAAGAAAGATTAC
AAAGACGATGACGATAAGGGATCCGGCGCAACAAACTTCTCTCTGCTGAAACAAGCCGGAGATGTCGAAG
AGAATCCTGGACCGACCGAGTACAAGCCCACGGTGCGCCTCGCCACCCGCGACGACGTCCCCAGGGCCGT
ACGCACCCTCGCCGCCGCGTTCGCCGACTACCCCGCCACGCGCCACACCGTCGATCCGGACCGCCACATC
GAGCGGGTCACCGAGCTGCAAGAACTCTTCCTCACGCGCGTCGGGCTCGACATCGGCAAGGTGTGGGTCG
CGGACGACGGCGCCGCGGTGGCGGTCTGGACCACGCCGGAGAGCGTCGAAGCGGGGGCGGTGTTCGCCGA
GATCGGCCCGCGCATGGCCGAGTTGAGCGGTTCCCGGCTGGCCGCGCAGCAACAGATGGAAGGCCTCCTG
GCGCCGCACCGGCCCAAGGAGCCCGCGTGGTTCCTGGCCACCGTCGGAGTCTCGCCCGACCACCAGGGCA
AGGGTCTGGGCAGCGCCGTCGTGCTCCCCGGAGTGGAGGCGGCCGAGCGCGCCGGGGTGCCCGCCTTCCT
GGAGACCTCCGCGCCCCGCAACCTCCCCTTCTACGAGCGGCTCGGCTTCACCGTCACCGCCGACGTCGAG
GTGCCCGAAGGACCGCGCACCTGGTGCATGACCCGCAAGCCCGGTGCCTGAACGCGTTAAGTCGACAATC
AACCTCTGGATTACAAAATTTGTGAAAGATTGACTGGTATTCTTAACTATGTTGCTCCTTTTACGCTATG
TGGATACGCTGCTTTAATGCCTTTGTATCATGCTATTGCTTCCCGTATGGCTTTCATTTTCTCCTCCTTG
TATAAATCCTGGTTGCTGTCTCTTTATGAGGAGTTGTGGCCCGTTGTCAGGCAACGTGGCGTGGTGTGCA
CTGTGTTTGCTGACGCAACCCCCACTGGTTGGGGCATTGCCACCACCTGTCAGCTCCTTTCCGGGACTTT
CGCTTTCCCCCTCCCTATTGCCACGGCGGAACTCATCGCCGCCTGCCTTGCCCGCTGCTGGACAGGGGCT
CGGCTGTTGGGCACTGACAATTCCGTGGTGTTGTCGGGGAAATCATCGTCCTTTCCTTGGCTGCTCGCCT
GTGTTGCCACCTGGATTCTGCGCGGGACGTCCTTCTGCTACGTCCCTTCGGCCCTCAATCCAGCGGACCT
TCCTTCCCGCGGCCTGCTGCCGGCTCTGCGGCCTCTTCCGCGTCTTCGCCTTCGCCCTCAGACGAGTCGG
ATCTCCCTTTGGGCCGCCTCCCCGCGTCGACTTTAAGACCAATGACTTACAAGGCAGCTGTAGATCTTAG
CCACTTTTTAAAAGAAAAGGGGGGACTGGAAGGGCTAATTCACTCCCAACGAAGACAAGATCTGCTTTTT
GCTTGTACTGGGTCTCTCTGGTTAGACCAGATCTGAGCCTGGGAGCTCTCTGGCTAACTAGGGAACCCAC
TGCTTAAGCCTCAATAAAGCTTGCCTTGAGTGCTTCAAGTAGTGTGTGCCCGTCTGTTGTGTGACTCTGG
TAACTAGAGATCCCTCAGACCCTTTTAGTCAGTGTGGAAAATCTCTAGCAGGGCCCGTTTAAACCCGCTG
ATCAGCCTCGACTGTGCCTTCTAGTTGCCAGCCATCTGTTGTTTGCCCCTCCCCCGTGCCTTCCTTGACC
CTGGAAGGTGCCACTCCCACTGTCCTTTCCTAATAAAATGAGGAAATTGCATCGCATTGTCTGAGTAGGT
GTCATTCTATTCTGGGGGGTGGGGTGGGGCAGGACAGCAAGGGGGAGGATTGGGAAGACAATAGCAGGCA
TGCTGGGGATGCGGTGGGCTCTATGGCTTCTGAGGCGGAAAGAACCAGCTGGGGCTCTAGGGGGTATCCC
C
[124 nt withheld, positions 8682-8805]
C
[91 nt withheld, positions 8807-8897]
A
[49 nt withheld, positions 8899-8947]
CCTTTGACGTTGGAGTCCACGTTCTTT
[37 nt withheld, positions 8975-9011]
ACCCTATCTCGGTCTATTCTTTTGATTTATAAGGGATTTTGCCGATTTCGGCCTATTGGTTAAAAAATGA
GCTGATTTAACAAAAATTTAACGCGAATTAATTCTGTGGAATGTGTGTCAGTTAGGGTGTGGAAAGTCCC
CAGGCTCCCCAGCAGGCAGAAGTATGCAAAGCATGCATCTCAATTAGTCAGCAACCAGGTGTGGAAAGTC
CCCAGGCTCCCCAGCAGGCAGAAGTATGCAAAGCATGCATCTCAATTAGTCAGCAACCATAGTCCCGCCC
CTAACTCCGCCCATCCCGCCCCTAACTCCGCCCAGTTCCGCCCATTCTCCGCCCCATGGCTGACTAATTT
TTTTTATTTATGCAGAGGCCGAGGCCGCCTCTGCCTCTGAGCTATTCCAGAAGTAGTGAGGAGGCTTTTT
TGGAGGCCTAGGCTTTTGCAAAAAGCTCCCGGGAGCTTGTATATCCATTTTCGGATCTGATCAGCACGTG
TTGACAATTAATCATCGGCATAGTATATCGGCATAGTATAATACGACAAGGTGAGGAACTAAACCATGGC
CAAGTTGACCAGTGCCGTTCCGGTGCTCACCGCGCGCGACGTCGCCGGAGCGGTCGAGTTCTGGACCGAC
CGGCTCGGGTTCTCCCGGGACTTCGTGGAGGACGACTTCGCCGGTGTGGTCCGGGACGACGTGACCCTGT
TCATCAGCGCGGTCCAGGACCAGGTGGTGCCGGACAACACCCTGGCCTGGGTGTGGGTGCGCGGCCTGGA
CGAGCTGTACGCCGAGTGGTCGGAGGTCGTGTCCACGAACTTCCGGGACGCCTCCGGGCCGGCCATGACC
GAGATCGGCGAGCAGCCGTGGGGGCGGGAGTTCGCCCTGCGCGACCCGGCCGGCAACTGCGTGCACTTCG
TGGCCGAGGAGCAGGACTGACACGTGCTACGAGATTTCGATTCCACCGCCGCCTTCTATGAAAGGTTGGG
CTTCGGAATCGTTTTCCGGGACGCCGGCTGGATGATCCTCCAGCGCGGGGATCTCATGCTGGAGTTCTTC
GCCCACCCCAACTTGTTTATTGCAGCTTATAATGGTTACAAATAAAGCAATAGCATCACAAATTTCACAA
ATAAAGCATTTTTTTCACTGCATTCTAGTTGTGGTTTGTCCAAACTCATCAATGTATCTTATCATGTCTG
TATACCGTCGACCTCTAGCTAGAGCTTGGCGTAATCATGGTCATAGCTGTTTCCTGTGTGAAATTGTTAT
CCGCTCACAATTCCACACAACATACGAGCCGGAAGCATAAAGTGTAAAGCCTGGGGTGCCTAATGAGTGA
GCTAACTCACATTAATTGCGTTGCGCTCACTGCCCGCTTTCCAGTCGGGAAACCTGTCGTGCCAGCTGCA
TTAATGAATCGGCCAACGCGCGGGGAGAGGCGGTTTGCGTATTGGGCGCTCTTCCGCTTCCTCGCTCACT
GACTCGCTGCGCTCGGTCGTTCGGCTGCGGCGAGCGGTATCAGCTCACTCAAAGGCGGTAATACGGTTAT
CCACAGAATCAGGGGATAACGCAGGAAAGAACATGTGAGCAAAAGGCCAGCAAAAGGCCAGGAACCGTAA
AAAGGCCGCGTTGCTGGCGTTTTTCCATAGGCTCCGCCCCCCTGACGAGCATCACAAAAATCGACGCTCA
AGTCAGAGGTGGCGAAACCCGACAGGACTATAAAGATACCAGGCGTTTCCCCCTGGAAGCTCCCTCGTGC
GCTCTCCTGTTCCGACCCTGCCGCTTACCGGATACCTGTCCGCCTTTCTCCCTTCGGGAAGCGTGGCGCT
TTCTCATAGCTCACGCTGTAGGTATCTCAGTTCGGTGTAGGTCGTTCGCTCCAAGCTGGGCTGTGTGCAC
GAACCCCCCGTTCAGCCCGACCGCTGCGCCTTATCCGGTAACTATCGTCTTGAGTCCAACCCGGTAAGAC
ACGACTTATCGCCACTGGCAGCAGCCACTGGTAACAGGATTAGCAGAGCGAGGTATGTAGGCGGTGCTAC
AGAGTTCTTGAAGTGGTGGCCTAACTACGGCTACACTAGAAGAACAGTATTTGGTATCTGCGCTCTGCTG
AAGCCAGTTACCTTCGGAAAAAGAGTTGGTAGCTCTTGATCCGGCAAACAAACCACCGCTGGTAGCGGTG
GTTTTTTTGTTTGCAAGCAGCAGATTACGCGCAGAAAAAAAGGATCTCAAGAAGATCCTTTGATCTTTTC
TACGGGGTCTGACGCTCAGTGGAACGAAAACTCACGTTAAGGGATTTTGGTCATGAGATTATCAAAAAGG
ATCTTCACCTAGATCCTTTTAAATTAAAAATGAAGTTTTAAATCAATCTAAAGTATATATGAGTAAACTT
GGTCTGACAGTTACCAATGCTTAATCAGTGAGGCACCTATCTCAGCGATCTGTCTATTTCGTTCATCCAT
AGTTGCCTGACTCCCCGTCGTGTAGATAACTACGATACGGGAGGGCTTACCATCTGGCCCCAGTGCTGCA
ATGATACCGCGAGACCCACGCTCACCGGCTCCAGATTTATCAGCAATAAACCAGCCAGCCGGAAGGGCCG
AGCGCAGAAGTGGTCCTGCAACTTTATCCGCCTCCATCCAGTCTATTAATTGTTGCCGGGAAGCTAGAGT
AAGTAGTTCGCCAGTTAATAGTTTGCGCAACGTTGTTGCCATTGCTACAGGCATCGTGGTGTCACGCTCG
TCGTTTGGTATGGCTTCATTCAGCTCCGGTTCCCAACGATCAAGGCGAGTTACATGATCCCCCATGTTGT
GCAAAAAAGCGGTTAGCTCCTTCGGTCCTCCGATCGTTGTCAGAAGTAAGTTGGCCGCAGTGTTATCACT
CATGGTTATGGCAGCACTGCATAATTCTCTTACTGTCATGCCATCCGTAAGATGCTTTTCTGTGACTGGT
GAGTACTCAACCAAGTCATTCTGAGAATAGTGTATGCGGCGACCGAGTTGCTCTTGCCCGGCGTCAATAC
GGGATAATACCGCGCCACATAGCAGAACTTTAAAAGTGCTCATCATTGGAAAACGTTCTTCGGGGCGAAA
ACTCTCAAGGATCTTACCGCTGTTGAGATCCAGTTCGATGTAACCCACTCGTGCACCCAACTGATCTTCA
GCATCTTTTACTTTCACCAGCGTTTCTGGGTGAGCAAAAACAGGAAGGCAAAATGCCGCAAAAAAGGGAA
TAAGGGCGACACGGAAATGTTGAATACTCATACTCTTCCTTTTTCAATATTATTGAAGCATTTATCAGGG
TTATTGTCTCATGAGCGGATACATATTTGAATGTATTTAGAAAAATAAACAAATAGGGGTTCCGCGCACA
TTTCCCCGAAAAGTGCCACCTGACGTCGACGGATCGGGAGATCTCCCGATCCCCTATGGTGCACTCTCAG
TACAATCTGCTCTGATGCCGCATAGTTAAGCCAGTATCTGCTCCCTGCTTGTGTGTTGGAGGTCGCTGAG
TAGTGCGCGAGCAAAATTTAAGCTACAACAAGGCAAGGCTTGACCGACAATTGCATGAAGAATCTGCTTA
GGGTTAGGCGTTTTGCGCTGCTTCGCGATGTACGGGCCAGATATACGCGTTGACATTGATTATTGACTAG
TTATTAATAGTAATCAATTACGGGGTCATTAGTTCATAGCCCATATATGGAGTTCCGCGTTACATAACTT
ACGGTAAATGGCCCGCCTGGCTGACCGCCCAACGACCCCCGCCCATTGACGTCAATAATGACGTATGTTC
CCATAGTAACGCCAATAGGGACTTTCCATTGACGTCAATGGGTGGAGTATTTACGGTAAACTGCCCACTT
GGCAGTACATCAAGTGTATCATATGCCAAGTACGCCCCCTATTGACGTCAATGACGGTAAATGGCCCGCC
TGGCATTATGCCCAGTACATGACCTTATGGGACTTTCCTACTTGGCAGTACATCTACGTATTAGTCATCG
CTATTACCATGG
