>Addgene plasmid #138684 | pLenti-Puro-sgAMPKa1 | depositor partial sequence | sequence record 268008 | hU6 FWD Sequence
GCGTATCGATTTCTTGGCTTTATATATCTTGTGGAAGGACGAAACACCGCTGGTGTGGATTATTGTCACG
TTTTAGAGCTAGAAATAGCAAGTTAAAATAAGGCTAGTCCGTTATCAACTTGAAAAAGTGGCACCGAGTC
GGTGCTTTTTTGAATTCGCTAGCTAGGTCTTGAAAGGAGTGGGAATTGGCTCCGGTGCCCGTCAGTGGGC
AGAGCGCACATCGCCCACAGTCCCCGAGAAGTTGGGGGGAGGGGTCGGCAATTGATCCGGTGCCTAGAGA
AGGTGGCGCGGGGTAAACTGGGAAAGTGATGTCGTGTACTGGCTCCGCCTTTTTCCCGAGGGTGGGGGAG
AACCGTATATAAGTGCAGTAGTCGCCGTGAACGTTCTTTTTCGCAACGGGTTTGCCGCCAGAACACAGGA
CCGGTTCTAGAGCGCTGCCACCATGGACAAGAAGTACAGCATCGGCCTGGACATCGGCACCAACTCTGTG
GGCTGGGCCGTGATCACCGACGAGTACAAGGTGCCCAGCAAGAAATTCAAGGTGCTGGGCAACACCGACC
GGCACAGCATCAAGAAGAACCTGATCGGAGCCCTGCTGTTCGACAGCGGCGAAACAGCCGAGGCCACCCG
GCTGAAGAGAACCGCCAGAAGAAGATACACCAGACGGAAGAACCGGATCTGCTATCTGCAAGAGATCTTC
AGCAACGAGATGGCCAAGGTGGACGACAGCTTCTTCCACAGACTGGAAGAGTCCTTCCTGGTGGAAGAGG
ATAAGAAGCACGAGCGGCACCCCATCTTCGGCAACATCGTGGACGAGGTGGCCTACCACGAGAAGTACCC
CACCATCTACCACCTGAGAAAGAAACTGGTGGACAGCACCGACAAGGCCGACCTGCGGCTGATCTATCTG
GCCCTGGCCCACATGATCAAGTTCCGGGGCCACTTCCTGATCGAGGGCGACCTGAACCCCGACACAGCGA
CGTGGACAGCTGTTCATCCAGCTGGTGCAGACCTACAACCAGCTGTTCGAGGAAACCCCATCACGCCAGC
GCGTGACGCCAAGCCATCCTGTCTGCAGACTGAGCAGAGCAGACGCTGGAAATCTGATCGCCAGCTGCCC
GGCGAGAAGAAGATGNNTGGTCGGANCTGATGGCCCTGANCTGGGNNGACCCCCACCTTCAGAAGCNCCT
CCGGACCTTGGCCGAGGAATGCCAACTTGC
